>Addgene plasmid #248672 | pCDNA5-FRT/TO-NLS-delta_VHL54:213-miniTurbo-3xFLAG | addgene full sequence | sequence record 498233 | Addgene NGS Result
GACGGATCGGGAGATCTCCCGATCCCCTATGGTGCACTCTCAGTACAATCTGCTCTGATGCCGCATAGTT
AAGCCAGTATCTGCTCCCTGCTTGTGTGTTGGAGGTCGCTGAGTAGTGCGCGAGCAAAATTTAAGCTACA
ACAAGGCAAGGCTTGACCGACAATTGCATGAAGAATCTGCTTAGGGTTAGGCGTTTTGCGCTGCTTCGCG
ATGTACGGGCCAGATATACGCGTTGACATTGATTATTGACTAGTTATTAATAGTAATCAATTACGGGGTC
ATTAGTTCATAGCCCATATATGGAGTTCCGCGTTACATAACTTACGGTAAATGGCCCGCCTGGCTGACCG
CCCAACGACCCCCGCCCATTGACGTCAATAATGACGTATGTTCCCATAGTAACGCCAATAGGGACTTTCC
ATTGACGTCAATGGGTGGAGTATTTACGGTAAACTGCCCACTTGGCAGTACATCAAGTGTATCATATGCC
AAGTACGCCCCCTATTGACGTCAATGACGGTAAATGGCCCGCCTGGCATTATGCCCAGTACATGACCTTA
TGGGACTTTCCTACTTGGCAGTACATCTACGTATTAGTCATCGCTATTACCATGGTGATGCGGTTTTGGC
AGTACATCAATGGGCGTGGATAGCGGTTTGACTCACGGGGATTTCCAAGTCTCCACCCCATTGACGTCAA
TGGGAGTTTGTTTTGGCACCAAAATCAACGGGACTTTCCAAAATGTCGTAACAACTCCGCCCCATTGACG
CAAATGGGCGGTAGGCGTGTACGGTGGGAGGTCTATATAAGCAGAGCTCTCCCTATCAGTGATAGAGATC
TCCCTATCAGTGATAGAGATCGTCGACGAGCTCGTTTAGTGAACCGTCAGATCGCCTGGAGACGCCATCC
ACGCTGTTTTGACCTCCATAGAAGACACCGGGACCGATCCAGCCTCCGGACTCTAGCGTTTAAACTTAAG
CTTATGCCCAAGAAAAAACGCAAGGTGGAAGATCCTAAGAAAAAGCGGAAAGTGATGGAGGCCGGGCGGC
CGCGGCCC
[423 nt withheld, positions 1059-1481]
CAGGAGCGCATTGCGCATCAGCGTATGGGAGACGCGGCCGCAATGGCGATCCCGCTGCTGAACGCTAAAC
AGATTCTGGGACAGCTGGACGGCGGGAGCGTGGCAGTCCTGCCTGTGGTCGACTCCACCAATCAGTACCT
GCTGGATCGAATCGGCGAGCTGAAGAGTGGGGATGCTTGCATTGCAGAATATCAGCAGGCAGGGAGAGGA
AGCAGAGGGAGGAAATGGTTCTCTCCTTTTGGAGCTAACCTGTACCTGAGTATGTTTTGGCGCCTGAAGC
GGGGACCAGCAGCAATCGGCCTGGGCCCGGTCATCGGAATTGTCATGGCAGAAGCGCTGCGAAAGCTGGG
AGCAGACAAGGTGCGAGTCAAATGGCCCAATGACCTGTATCTGCAGGATAGAAAGCTGGCAGGCATCCTG
GTGGAGCTGGCCGGAATAACAGGCGATGCTGCACAGATCGTCATTGGCGCCGGGATTAACGTGGCTATGA
GGCGCGTGGAGGAAAGCGTGGTCAATCAGGGCTGGATCACACTGCAGGAAGCAGGGATTAACCTGGACAG
GAATACTCTGGCCGCTATGCTGATCCGAGAGCTGCGGGCAGCCCTGGAACTGTTCGAGCAGGAAGGCCTG
GCTCCATATCTGTCACGGTGGGAGAAGCTGGATAACTTCATCAATAGACCCGTGAAGCTGATCATTGGGG
ACAAAGAGATTTTCGGGATTAGCCGGGGGATTGATAAACAGGGAGCCCTGCTGCTGGAACAGGACGGAGT
TATCAAACCCTGGATGGGCGGAGAAATCAGTCTGCGGTCTGCCGAAAAGATGCATGGGGGAGGGGGAGGA
TCTGGGGGAGGGGGAGGATCTGCAGCTGACTACAAGGACCACGACGGTGACTACAAGGACCACGACATCG
ACTACAAGGACGACGACGACAAGGCAGCGTAACTCGAGTCTAGAGGGCCCGTTTAAACCCGCTGATCAGC
CTCGACTGTGCCTTCTAGTTGCCAGCCATCTGTTGTTTGCCCCTCCCCCGTGCCTTCCTTGACCCTGGAA
GGTGCCACTCCCACTGTCCTTTCCTAATAAAATGAGGAAATTGCATCGCATTGTCTGAGTAGGTGTCATT
CTATTCTGGGGGGTGGGGTGGGGCAGGACAGCAAGGGGGAGGATTGGGAAGACAATAGCAGGCATGCTGG
GGATGCGGTGGGCTCTATGGCTTCTGAGGCGGAAAGAACCAGCTGGGGCTCTAGGGGGTATCCCC
[124 nt withheld, positions 2737-2860]
C
[91 nt withheld, positions 2862-2952]
AGGGTGATGGTTCACGTACCTAGAAGTTCCTATTCCGAAGTTCCTATTCTCTAGAAAGTATAGGAACTTC
CTTGGCCAAAAAGCCTGAACTCACCGCGACGTCTGTCGAGAAGTTTCTGATCGAAAAGTTCGACAGCGTC
TCCGACCTGATGCAGCTCTCGGAGGGCGAAGAATCTCGTGCTTTCAGCTTCGATGTAGGAGGGCGTGGAT
ATGTCCTGCGGGTAAATAGCTGCGCCGATGGTTTCTACAAAGATCGTTATGTTTATCGGCACTTTGCATC
GGCCGCGCTCCCGATTCCGGAAGTGCTTGACATTGGGGAATTCAGCGAGAGCCTGACCTATTGCATCTCC
CGCCGTGCACAGGGTGTCACGTTGCAAGACCTGCCTGAAACCGAACTGCCCGCTGTTCTGCAGCCGGTCG
CGGAGGCCATGGATGCGATCGCTGCGGCCGATCTTAGCCAGACGAGCGGGTTCGGCCCATTCGGACCGCA
AGGAATCGGTCAATACACTACATGGCGTGATTTCATATGCGCGATTGCTGATCCCCATGTGTATCACTGG
CAAACTGTGATGGACGACACCGTCAGTGCGTCCGTCGCGCAGGCTCTCGATGAGCTGATGCTTTGGGCCG
AGGACTGCCCCGAAGTCCGGCACCTCGTGCACGCGGATTTCGGCTCCAACAATGTCCTGACGGACAATGG
CCGCATAACAGCGGTCATTGACTGGAGCGAGGCGATGTTCGGGGATTCCCAATACGAGGTCGCCAACATC
TTCTTCTGGAGGCCGTGGTTGGCTTGTATGGAGCAGCAGACGCGCTACTTCGAGCGGAGGCATCCGGAGC
TTGCAGGATCGCCGCGGCTCCGGGCGTATATGCTCCGCATTGGTCTTGACCAACTCTATCAGAGCTTGGT
TGACGGCAATTTCGATGATGCAGCTTGGGCGCAGGGTCGATGCGACGCAATCGTCCGATCCGGAGCCGGG
ACTGTCGGGCGTACACAAATCGCCCGCAGAAGCGCGGCCGTCTGGACCGATGGCTGTGTAGAAGTACTCG
CCGATAGTGGAAACCGACGCCCCAGCACTCGTCCGAGGGCAAAGGAATAGCACGTACTACGAGATTTCGA
TTCCACCGCCGCCTTCTATGAAAGGTTGGGCTTCGGAATCGTTTTCCGGGACGCCGGCTGGATGATCCTC
CAGCGCGGGGATCTCATGCTGGAGTTCTTCGCCCACCCCAACTTGTTTATTGCAGCTTATAATGGTTACA
AATAAAGCAATAGCATCACAAATTTCACAAATAAAGCATTTTTTTCACTGCATTCTAGTTGTGGTTTGTC
CAAACTCATCAATGTATCTTATCATGTCTGTATACCGTCGACCTCTAGCTAGAGCTTGGCGTAATCATGG
TCATAGCTGTTTCCTGTGTGAAATTGTTATCCGCTCACAATTCCACACAACATACGAGCCGGAAGCATAA
AGTGTAAAGCCTGGGGTGCCTAATGAGTGAGCTAACTCACATTAATTGCGTTGCGCTCACTGCCCGCTTT
CCAGTCGGGAAACCTGTCGTGCCAGCTGCATTAATGAATCGGCCAACGCGCGGGGAGAGGCGGTTTGCGT
ATTGGGCGCTCTTCCGCTTCCTCGCTCACTGACTCGCTGCGCTCGGTCGTTCGGCTGCGGCGAGCGGTAT
CAGCTCACTCAAAGGCGGTAATACGGTTATCCACAGAATCAGGGGATAACGCAGGAAAGAACATGTGAGC
AAAAGGCCAGCAAAAGGCCAGGAACCGTAAAAAGGCCGCGTTGCTGGCGTTTTTCCATAGGCTCCGCCCC
CCTGACGAGCATCACAAAAATCGACGCTCAAGTCAGAGGTGGCGAAACCCGACAGGACTATAAAGATACC
AGGCGTTTCCCCCTGGAAGCTCCCTCGTGCGCTCTCCTGTTCCGACCCTGCCGCTTACCGGATACCTGTC
CGCCTTTCTCCCTTCGGGAAGCGTGGCGCTTTCTCATAGCTCACGCTGTAGGTATCTCAGTTCGGTGTAG
GTCGTTCGCTCCAAGCTGGGCTGTGTGCACGAACCCCCCGTTCAGCCCGACCGCTGCGCCTTATCCGGTA
ACTATCGTCTTGAGTCCAACCCGGTAAGACACGACTTATCGCCACTGGCAGCAGCCACTGGTAACAGGAT
TAGCAGAGCGAGGTATGTAGGCGGTGCTACAGAGTTCTTGAAGTGGTGGCCTAACTACGGCTACACTAGA
AGAACAGTATTTGGTATCTGCGCTCTGCTGAAGCCAGTTACCTTCGGAAAAAGAGTTGGTAGCTCTTGAT
CCGGCAAACAAACCACCGCTGGTAGCGGTGGTTTTTTTGTTTGCAAGCAGCAGATTACGCGCAGAAAAAA
AGGATCTCAAGAAGATCCTTTGATCTTTTCTACGGGGTCTGACGCTCAGTGGAACGAAAACTCACGTTAA
GGGATTTTGGTCATGAGATTATCAAAAAGGATCTTCACCTAGATCCTTTTAAATTAAAAATGAAGTTTTA
AATCAATCTAAAGTATATATGAGTAAACTTGGTCTGACAGTTACCAATGCTTAATCAGTGAGGCACCTAT
CTCAGCGATCTGTCTATTTCGTTCATCCATAGTTGCCTGACTCCCCGTCGTGTAGATAACTACGATACGG
GAGGGCTTACCATCTGGCCCCAGTGCTGCAATGATACCGCGAGACCCACGCTCACCGGCTCCAGATTTAT
CAGCAATAAACCAGCCAGCCGGAAGGGCCGAGCGCAGAAGTGGTCCTGCAACTTTATCCGCCTCCATCCA
GTCTATTAATTGTTGCCGGGAAGCTAGAGTAAGTAGTTCGCCAGTTAATAGTTTGCGCAACGTTGTTGCC
ATTGCTACAGGCATCGTGGTGTCACGCTCGTCGTTTGGTATGGCTTCATTCAGCTCCGGTTCCCAACGAT
CAAGGCGAGTTACATGATCCCCCATGTTGTGCAAAAAAGCGGTTAGCTCCTTCGGTCCTCCGATCGTTGT
CAGAAGTAAGTTGGCCGCAGTGTTATCACTCATGGTTATGGCAGCACTGCATAATTCTCTTACTGTCATG
CCATCCGTAAGATGCTTTTCTGTGACTGGTGAGTACTCAACCAAGTCATTCTGAGAATAGTGTATGCGGC
GACCGAGTTGCTCTTGCCCGGCGTCAATACGGGATAATACCGCGCCACATAGCAGAACTTTAAAAGTGCT
CATCATTGGAAAACGTTCTTCGGGGCGAAAACTCTCAAGGATCTTACCGCTGTTGAGATCCAGTTCGATG
TAACCCACTCGTGCACCCAACTGATCTTCAGCATCTTTTACTTTCACCAGCGTTTCTGGGTGAGCAAAAA
CAGGAAGGCAAAATGCCGCAAAAAAGGGAATAAGGGCGACACGGAAATGTTGAATACTCATACTCTTCCT
TTTTCAATATTATTGAAGCATTTATCAGGGTTATTGTCTCATGAGCGGATACATATTTGAATGTATTTAG
AAAAATAAACAAATAGGGGTTCCGCGCACATTTCCCCGAAAAGTGCCACCTGACGTC
Features (pLannotate 1.2.2; 23 found; start..end, strand, type, name):
     28..80      -  misc_feature   bom (fragment): basis of mobility region from pBR322
    235..614     +  enhancer       CMV enhancer: human cytomegalovirus immediate early enhancer
    615..818     +  promoter       CMV promoter: human cytomegalovirus (CMV) immediate early promoter
    820..839     +  promoter       PLtetO-1 promoter (fragment): modified phage lambda PL promoter with tet operator sites (Lutz and Bujard, 1997)
    841..860     +  promoter       PLtetO-1 promoter (fragment): modified phage lambda PL promoter with tet operator sites (Lutz and Bujard, 1997)
    868..901     +  promoter       TRE3GV promoter (fragment): 3rd-generation Tet-responsive promoter that can be activated by binding of Tet-On® 3G, optimized for retroviral and lentiviral vectors
   1047..1514    +  CDS            Vhl (fragment) (sequence partly withheld): VHL_RAT - Experimental evidence at protein level: Swiss-Prot protein existence level 1. Involved in the ubiquitination and subsequent proteasomal degradation via the von Hippel-Lindau ubiquitination complex. Seems to act as a target recruitment subunit in the E3 ubiquitin ligase complex and recruits hydroxylated hypoxia-inducible factor (HIF) under normoxic conditions. Involved in transcriptional repression through interaction with HIF1A, HIF1AN and histone deacetylases. Ubiquitinates, in an oxygen-responsive manner, ADRB2 (By similarity). From Rattus norvegicus (Rat).
   1530..2300    +  CDS            miniTurbo: N-terminally truncated mutant of the E. coli biotin ligase BioID engineered for improved catalytic efficiency (Branon et al., 2018)
   2394..2414    +  CDS            FLAG (fragment): FLAG® epitope tag, followed by an enterokinase cleavage site
   2467..2691    +  polyA_signal   bGH poly(A) signal: bovine growth hormone polyadenylation signal
   2695..2716    +  promoter       SV40 promoter (fragment): SV40 enhancer and early promoter
   2737..2970    +  rep_origin     f1 ori (fragment) (sequence partly withheld): f1 bacteriophage origin of replication; arrow indicates direction of (+) strand synthesis
   2975..3022    +  protein_bind   FRT: FLP-mediated recombination occurs in the 8-bp core sequence TCTAGAAA (Turan and Bode, 2011). FLP recombinase from the Saccharomyces cerevisiae 2μ plasmid
   3030..4052    +  CDS            HygR: aminoglycoside phosphotransferase from E. coli; aph(4)-Ia; confers resistance to hygromycin
   4062..4187    +  CDS            ble (fragment): BLE_KLEPN - Experimental evidence at protein level: Swiss-Prot protein existence level 1. Binding protein with a strong affinity to the bleomycin family of antibiotics. Binds to CL990; an antimitotic-antibiotic compound. From Klebsiella pneumoniae.
   4182..4303    +  polyA_signal   SV40 poly(A) signal: SV40 polyadenylation signal
   4376..4392    -  protein_bind   lac operator: The lac repressor binds to the lac operator to inhibit transcription in E. coli. This inhibition can be relieved by adding lactose or isopropyl-β-D-thiogalactopyranoside (IPTG). lac repressor encoded by lacI
   4400..4430    -  promoter       lac promoter: promoter for the E. coli lac operon
   4445..4466    -  protein_bind   CAP binding site: CAP binding activates transcription in the presence of cAMP. E. coli catabolite activator protein
   4479..4571    -  CDS            lacI (fragment): lac repressor; lacI; The lac repressor binds to the lac operator to inhibit transcription in E. coli. This inhibition can be relieved by adding lactose or isopropyl-β-D-thiogalactopyranoside (IPTG).
   4754..5342    -  rep_origin     ori: high-copy-number ColE1/pMB1/pBR322/pUC origin of replication
   5513..6373    -  CDS            AmpR: β-lactamase; bla; confers resistance to ampicillin, carbenicillin, and related antibiotics
   6374..6478    -  promoter       AmpR promoter: bla
