[The description below was written by a language model from this plasmid's Addgene catalogue record and pLannotate feature annotations shown in this document.]
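Description:
pCDNA5-FRT/TO-NLS-delta_VHL54:213-miniTurbo-3xFLAG is a mammalian expression plasmid built on the pcDNA5/FRT backbone (the name indicates the FRT/TO, tetracycline-operator version) and designed for making inducible Flp-In cell lines. In bacteria it is maintained at high copy through a ColE1/pUC-type origin and selected with ampicillin via the AmpR (β-lactamase) cassette. A fragment of the f1 origin is also annotated.

The expression cassette is driven by the CMV enhancer and immediate-early promoter. This is followed directly by two short matches to tet operator sequences, consistent with a tetracycline-repressible CMV/TetO2 arrangement that stays silent in Tet repressor-expressing host cells until tetracycline or doxycycline is added. The open reading frame encodes a truncated human VHL (residues 54–213, about 480 bp). The annotation tool matched this region to the rat orthologue, but the catalogue lists the species as human. The catalogue records an N-terminal nuclear localisation signal, which is not separately annotated in the feature table. VHL is fused at its C terminus to miniTurbo, an engineered, N-terminally truncated E. coli biotin ligase used for rapid proximity labelling, and then to a FLAG epitope (3xFLAG by name). The cassette ends with the bGH polyadenylation signal.

Downstream lies an FRT site placed immediately before a hygromycin resistance gene with an SV40 poly(A) signal. In the Flp-In system, this gene lacks its own promoter and becomes expressed only after Flp-mediated integration at the host cell's genomic FRT locus, so hygromycin selects single-copy, isogenic integrants. According to the record, the resulting cells are used for ProtacID, a proximity-biotinylation approach to characterising PROTAC specificity and interactomes through the VHL E3 ligase substrate-recognition subunit.
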