Addgene plasmid #248672: pCDNA5-FRT/TO-NLS-delta_VHL54:213-miniTurbo-3xFLAG
Purpose: To generate inducible Flp-In cells expressing Cterm tagged miniTurbo delta VHL for ProtacID.
Depositing lab: Cheryl Arrowsmith. Depositing organization: University Health Network. Publication: Characterization of PROTAC specificity and endogenous protein interactomes using ProtacID. Shrestha S, Maitland MER, Jing L, Duan S, Nie DY, St-Germain J, Kanaris M, Barsyte-Lovejoy D, Arrowsmith CH, Raught B. Nat Commun. 2025 Aug 29;16(1):8089. doi: 10.1038/s41467-025-63357-7. PubMed 40883309.
Backbone
  Vector backbone: pcDNA5/FRT
  Backbone size w/o insert (bp): 5100
  Vector type: Mammalian Expression
  Selectable markers: Hygromycin
Growth in bacteria
  Bacterial resistance: Ampicillin, 100 μg/mL
  Growth temperature: 37°C
  Growth strain: DH5alpha
  Copy number: High Copy
Gene/Insert
  Gene/Insert name: VHL(54-213)
  Species: H. sapiens (human)
  Insert size (bp): 480
  Entrez Gene: VHL (a.k.a. HRCA1, RCA1, VHL1, pVHL)
  Tag / fusion protein: NLS (N terminal on insert); FLAG-miniTurbo (C terminal on insert)
  Cloning method: Other
Terms and licenses: Academic/Nonprofit Terms; Industry Terms: Not Available to Industry
Depositor comments: In-fusion cloning
How to cite: pCDNA5-FRT/TO-NLS-delta_VHL54:213-miniTurbo-3xFLAG was a gift from Cheryl Arrowsmith (Addgene plasmid # 248672 ; http://n2t.net/addgene:248672 ; RRID:Addgene_248672)
